Addgene plasmid #113243: pAW203
Purpose: E. coli expression vector for IHFa E10A + IHFb
Depositing lab: Jennifer Doudna. Depositing organization: University of California, Berkeley. Publication: Structures of the CRISPR genome integration complex. Wright AV, Liu JJ, Knott GJ, Doxzen KW, Nogales E, Doudna JA. Science. 2017 Sep 15;357(6356):1113-1118. doi: 10.1126/science.aao0679. Epub 2017 Jul 20. PubMed 28729350.
Backbone
  Vector backbone: pACYC
  Backbone size w/o insert (bp): 3600
  Total vector size (bp): 4382
  Vector type: Bacterial Expression
Growth in bacteria
  Bacterial resistance: Chloramphenicol, 25 μg/mL
  Growth temperature: 37°C
  Growth strain: DH5alpha
  Copy number: Low Copy
Gene/Insert 1
  Gene/Insert name: IHFa E10A
  Species: E. coli
  Insert size (bp): 297
  Mutation: E10A
  Entrez Gene: ihfA (a.k.a. b1712, ECK1710, hid, himA)
Gene/Insert 2
  Gene/Insert name: IHFb
  Species: E. coli
  Insert size (bp): 282
Terms and licenses: Academic/Nonprofit Terms; Industry Terms: Not Available to Industry
How to cite: pAW203 was a gift from Jennifer Doudna (Addgene plasmid # 113243 ; http://n2t.net/addgene:113243 ; RRID:Addgene_113243)
