[The description below was written by a language model from this plasmid's Addgene catalogue record and pLannotate feature annotations shown in this document.]
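Description:
pAW203 is a low-copy bacterial expression plasmid of about 4.4 kb, built on a pACYC backbone, for co-producing the two subunits of E. coli integration host factor (IHF). It replicates from the p15A origin, which is compatible with ColE1-type plasmids and so allows co-maintenance with a second vector. Selection is by chloramphenicol through the cat gene and its native promoter. The short TcR, IS1 and RSF ori fragments in the annotation appear to be non-functional backbone remnants or partial sequence matches rather than working elements.

The payload follows a two-cassette (Duet-style) layout. The first T7 promoter with an adjacent lac operator and a T7 gene 10 ribosome binding site drives ihfA (297 bp), which carries the E10A substitution according to the catalogue entry. A second T7 promoter/lac operator unit drives wild-type ihfB (282 bp). A single T7 terminator follows the second gene. A plasmid-borne lacI gene under its own promoter supplies lac repressor, so expression stays off until IPTG is added and requires a host that provides T7 RNA polymerase. A small fragment annotated as a SET1 tag lies just downstream of ihfB. It is recorded as a separate feature, and the record lists no purification or epitope tags on either subunit.

The two sequence records (depositor and NGS) differ by only two nucleotides in length and give the same feature set with a shifted start point. The plasmid is meant for producing the IHF heterodimer with a mutant alpha subunit. The associated publication concerns structures of the CRISPR genome integration complex, but the record does not state what the E10A mutation was designed to test.
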