Features (pLannotate 1.2.2; 19 found; start..end, strand, type, name):
      3..27      +  protein_bind   lac operator: The lac repressor binds to the lac operator to inhibit transcription in E. coli. This inhibition can be relieved by adding lactose or isopropyl-β-D-thiogalactopyranoside (IPTG). lac repressor encoded by lacI
     42..64      +  RBS            RBS: efficient ribosome binding site from bacteriophage T7 gene 10 (Olins and Rangwala, 1989)
     71..367     +  CDS            ihfA: IHFA_ECO24 - Also known as himA From Escherichia coli O139:H28 (strain E24377A / ETEC).
    436..454     +  promoter       T7 promoter: promoter for bacteriophage T7 RNA polymerase
    455..479     +  protein_bind   lac operator: The lac repressor binds to the lac operator to inhibit transcription in E. coli. This inhibition can be relieved by adding lactose or isopropyl-β-D-thiogalactopyranoside (IPTG). lac repressor encoded by lacI
    522..803     +  CDS            ihfB: IHFB_ECO24 - Also known as himD From Escherichia coli O139:H28 (strain E24377A / ETEC).
    811..828     +  CDS            SET1 (fragment): solubility-enhancement tag derived from T7 phage gene 10B
    836..883     +  terminator     T7 terminator: transcription terminator for bacteriophage T7 RNA polymerase
   1106..1762    -  CDS            cat: CAT_ECOLX - Experimental evidence at protein level: Swiss-Prot protein existence level 1. This enzyme is an effector of chloramphenicol resistance in bacteria. From Escherichia coli. This protein is used as a marker in many commonly used cloning vectors, such as pACYC184.
   1763..1865    -  promoter       cat promoter: promoter of the E. coli cat gene encoding chloramphenicol acetyltransferase
   1986..2129    +  mobile_element IS1 (fragment): prokaryotic transposable element IS1
   2248..2303    -  rep_origin     RSF ori (fragment): Plasmids containing the RSF 1030 origin of replication can be propagated in E. coli cells that contain additional plasmids with compatible origins.
   2391..2935    -  rep_origin     p15A ori: Plasmids containing the medium-copy-number p15A origin of replication can be propagated in E. coli cells that contain a second plasmid with the ColE1 origin.
   3047..3111    -  CDS            TcR (fragment): tetracycline efflux protein; tet; confers resistance to tetracycline
   3126..3147    -  protein_bind   CAP binding site: CAP binding activates transcription in the presence of cAMP. E. coli catabolite activator protein
   3160..4242    -  CDS            lacI: lac repressor; lacI; The lac repressor binds to the lac operator to inhibit transcription in E. coli. This inhibition can be relieved by adding lactose or isopropyl-β-D-thiogalactopyranoside (IPTG).
   4243..4320    -  promoter       lacI promoter: lacI
   4328..4363    -  CDS            TcR (fragment): tetracycline efflux protein; tet; confers resistance to tetracycline
   4366..2       +  promoter       T7 promoter (across the origin): promoter for bacteriophage T7 RNA polymerase
>Addgene plasmid #113243 | pAW203 | depositor full sequence | sequence record 213826 | pAW203 sequence 4382 bps
GGGGAATTGTGAGCGGATAACAATTCCCCTGTAGAAATAATTTTGTTTAACTTTAATAAGGAGATATACC
ATGGCGCTTACAAAAGCTGAAATGTCAGCATATCTGTTTGATAAGCTTGGGCTTAGCAAGCGGGATGCCA
AAGAACTGGTTGAACTGTTTTTCGAAGAGATCCGTCGCGCTCTGGAAAACGGCGAACAGGTGAAACTCTC
TGGTTTTGGTAACTTCGATCTGCGTGATAAGAATCAACGCCCGGGACGTAACCCGAAAACGGGCGAGGAT
ATTCCCATTACAGCACGGCGCGTGGTGACCTTCAGACCCGGGCAGAAGTTAAAAAGCCGGGTCGAAAACG
CTTCGCCCAAAGACGAGTAAGCGGCCGCATAATGCTTAAGTCGAACAGAAAGTAATCGTATTGTACACGG
CCGCATAATCGAAATTAATACGACTCACTATAGGGGAATTGTGAGCGGATAACAATTCCCCATCTTAGTA
TATTAGTTAAGTATAAGAAGGAGATATACATATGACCAAGTCAGAATTGATAGAAAGACTTGCCACCCAG
CAATCGCACATTCCCGCCAAGACGGTTGAAGATGCAGTAAAAGAGATGCTGGAGCATATGGCCTCGACTC
TTGCGCAGGGCGAGCGTATTGAAATCCGCGGTTTCGGCAGTTTCTCTTTGCACTACCGCGCACCACGTAC
CGGACGTAATCCGAAGACTGGCGATAAAGTAGAACTGGAAGGAAAATACGTTCCTCACTTTAAACCTGGT
AAAGAACTGCGCGATCGCGCCAATATTTACGGTTAACCTAGGCTGCTGCCACCGCTGAGCAATAACTAGC
ATAACCCCTTGGGGCCTCTAAACGGGTCTTGAGGGGTTTTTTGCTGAAACCTCAGGCATTTGAGAAGCAC
ACGGTCACACTGCTTCCGGTAGTCAATAAACCGGTAAACCAGCAATAGACATAAGCGGCTATTTAACGAC
CCTGCCCTGAACCGACGACCGGGTCGAATTTGCTTTCGAATTTCTGCCATTCATCCGCTTATTATCACTT
ATTCAGGCGTAGCACCAGGCGTTTAAGGGCACCAATAACTGCCTTAAAAAAATTACGCCCCGCCCTGCCA
CTCATCGCAGTACTGTTGTAATTCATTAAGCATTCTGCCGACATGGAAGCCATCACAGACGGCATGATGA
ACCTGAATCGCCAGCGGCATCAGCACCTTGTCGCCTTGCGTATAATATTTGCCCATAGTGAAAACGGGGG
CGAAGAAGTTGTCCATATTGGCCACGTTTAAATCAAAACTGGTGAAACTCACCCAGGGATTGGCTGAGAC
GAAAAACATATTCTCAATAAACCCTTTAGGGAAATAGGCCAGGTTTTCACCGTAACACGCCACATCTTGC
GAATATATGTGTAGAAACTGCCGGAAATCGTCGTGGTATTCACTCCAGAGCGATGAAAACGTTTCAGTTT
GCTCATGGAAAACGGTGTAACAAGGGTGAACACTATCCCATATCACCAGCTCACCGTCTTTCATTGCCAT
ACGGAACTCCGGATGAGCATTCATCAGGCGGGCAAGAATGTGAATAAAGGCCGGATAAAACTTGTGCTTA
TTTTTCTTTACGGTCTTTAAAAAGGCCGTAATATCCAGCTGAACGGTCTGGTTATAGGTACATTGAGCAA
CTGACTGAAATGCCTCAAAATGTTCTTTACGATGCCATTGGGATATATCAACGGTGGTATATCCAGTGAT
TTTTTTCTCCATTTTAGCTTCCTTAGCTCCTGAAAATCTCGATAACTCAAAAAATACGCCCGGTAGTGAT
CTTATTTCATTATGGTGAAAGTTGGAACCTCTTACGTGCCGATCAACGTCTCATTTTCGCCAAAAGTTGG
CCCAGGGCTTCCCGGTATCAACAGGGACACCAGGATTTATTTATTCTGCGAAGTGATCTTCCGTCACAGG
TATTTATTCGGCGCAAAGTGCGTCGGGTGATGCTGCCAACTTACTGATTTAGTGTATGATGGTGTTTTTG
AGGTGCTCCAGTGGCTTCTGTTTCTATCAGCTGTCCCTCCTGTTCAGCTACTGACGGGGTGGTGCGTAAC
GGCAAAAGCACCGCCGGACATCAGCGCTAGCGGAGTGTATACTGGCTTACTATGTTGGCACTGATGAGGG
TGTCAGTGAAGTGCTTCATGTGGCAGGAGAAAAAAGGCTGCACCGGTGCGTCAGCAGAATATGTGATACA
GGATATATTCCGCTTCCTCGCTCACTGACTCGCTACGCTCGGTCGTTCGACTGCGGCGAGCGGAAATGGC
TTACGAACGGGGCGGAGATTTCCTGGAAGATGCCAGGAAGATACTTAACAGGGAAGTGAGAGGGCCGCGG
CAAAGCCGTTTTTCCATAGGCTCCGCCCCCCTGACAAGCATCACGAAATCTGACGCTCAAATCAGTGGTG
GCGAAACCCGACAGGACTATAAAGATACCAGGCGTTTCCCCTGGCGGCTCCCTCGTGCGCTCTCCTGTTC
CTGCCTTTCGGTTTACCGGTGTCATTCCGCTGTTATGGCCGCGTTTGTCTCATTCCACGCCTGACACTCA
GTTCCGGGTAGGCAGTTCGCTCCAAGCTGGACTGTATGCACGAACCCCCCGTTCAGTCCGACCGCTGCGC
CTTATCCGGTAACTATCGTCTTGAGTCCAACCCGGAAAGACATGCAAAAGCACCACTGGCAGCAGCCACT
GGTAATTGATTTAGAGGAGTTAGTCTTGAAGTCATGCGCCGGTTAAGGCTAAACTGAAAGGACAAGTTTT
GGTGACTGCGCTCCTCCAAGCCAGTTACCTCGGTTCAAAGAGTTGGTAGCTCAGAGAACCTTCGAAAAAC
CGCCCTGCAAGGCGGTTTTTTCGTTTTCAGAGCAAGAGATTACGCGCAGACCAAAACGATCTCAAGAAGA
TCATCTTATTAATCAGATAAAATATTTCTAGATTTCAGTGCAATTTATCTCTTCAAATGTAGCACCTGAA
GTCAGCCCCATACGATATAAGTTGTAATTCTCATGTTAGTCATGCCCCGCGCCCACCGGAAGGAGCTGAC
TGGGTTGAAGGCTCTCAAGGGCATCGGTCGAGATCCCGGTGCCTAATGAGTGAGCTAACTTACATTAATT
GCGTTGCGCTCACTGCCCGCTTTCCAGTCGGGAAACCTGTCGTGCCAGCTGCATTAATGAATCGGCCAAC
GCGCGGGGAGAGGCGGTTTGCGTATTGGGCGCCAGGGTGGTTTTTCTTTTCACCAGTGAGACGGGCAACA
GCTGATTGCCCTTCACCGCCTGGCCCTGAGAGAGTTGCAGCAAGCGGTCCACGCTGGTTTGCCCCAGCAG
GCGAAAATCCTGTTTGATGGTGGTTAACGGCGGGATATAACATGAGCTGTCTTCGGTATCGTCGTATCCC
ACTACCGAGATGTCCGCACCAACGCGCAGCCCGGACTCGGTAATGGCGCGCATTGCGCCCAGCGCCATCT
GATCGTTGGCAACCAGCATCGCAGTGGGAACGATGCCCTCATTCAGCATTTGCATGGTTTGTTGAAAACC
GGACATGGCACTCCAGTCGCCTTCCCGTTCCGCTATCGGCTGAATTTGATTGCGAGTGAGATATTTATGC
CAGCCAGCCAGACGCAGACGCGCCGAGACAGAACTTAATGGGCCCGCTAACAGCGCGATTTGCTGGTGAC
CCAATGCGACCAGATGCTCCACGCCCAGTCGCGTACCGTCTTCATGGGAGAAAATAATACTGTTGATGGG
TGTCTGGTCAGAGACATCAAGAAATAACGCCGGAACATTAGTGCAGGCAGCTTCCACAGCAATGGCATCC
TGGTCATCCAGCGGATAGTTAATGATCAGCCCACTGACGCGTTGCGCGAGAAGATTGTGCACCGCCGCTT
TACAGGCTTCGACGCCGCTTCGTTCTACCATCGACACCACCACGCTGGCACCCAGTTGATCGGCGCGAGA
TTTAATCGCCGCGACAATTTGCGACGGCGCGTGCAGGGCCAGACTGGAGGTGGCAACGCCAATCAGCAAC
GACTGTTTGCCCGCCAGTTGTTGTGCCACGCGGTTGGGAATGTAATTCAGCTCCGCCATCGCCGCTTCCA
CTTTTTCCCGCGTTTTCGCAGAAACGTGGCTGGCCTGGTTCACCACGCGGGAAACGGTCTGATAAGAGAC
ACCGGCATACTCTGCGACATCGTATAACGTTACTGGTTTCACATTCACCACCCTGAATTGACTCTCTTCC
GGGCGCTATCATGCCATACCGCGAAAGGTTTTGCGCCATTCGATGGTGTCCGGGATCTCGACGCTCTCCC
TTATGCGACTCCTGCATTAGGAAATTAATACGACTCACTATA
