Features (pLannotate 1.2.2; 19 found; start..end, strand, type, name):
     35..53      +  promoter       T7 promoter: promoter for bacteriophage T7 RNA polymerase
     54..78      +  protein_bind   lac operator: The lac repressor binds to the lac operator to inhibit transcription in E. coli. This inhibition can be relieved by adding lactose or isopropyl-β-D-thiogalactopyranoside (IPTG). lac repressor encoded by lacI
     93..115     +  RBS            RBS: efficient ribosome binding site from bacteriophage T7 gene 10 (Olins and Rangwala, 1989)
    122..418     +  CDS            ihfA: IHFA_ECO24 - Also known as himA From Escherichia coli O139:H28 (strain E24377A / ETEC).
    487..505     +  promoter       T7 promoter: promoter for bacteriophage T7 RNA polymerase
    506..530     +  protein_bind   lac operator: The lac repressor binds to the lac operator to inhibit transcription in E. coli. This inhibition can be relieved by adding lactose or isopropyl-β-D-thiogalactopyranoside (IPTG). lac repressor encoded by lacI
    573..854     +  CDS            ihfB: IHFB_ECO24 - Also known as himD From Escherichia coli O139:H28 (strain E24377A / ETEC).
    862..879     +  CDS            SET1 (fragment): solubility-enhancement tag derived from T7 phage gene 10B
    887..934     +  terminator     T7 terminator: transcription terminator for bacteriophage T7 RNA polymerase
   1158..1814    -  CDS            cat: CAT_ECOLX - Experimental evidence at protein level: Swiss-Prot protein existence level 1. This enzyme is an effector of chloramphenicol resistance in bacteria. From Escherichia coli. This protein is used as a marker in many commonly used cloning vectors, such as pACYC184.
   1815..1917    -  promoter       cat promoter: promoter of the E. coli cat gene encoding chloramphenicol acetyltransferase
   2038..2181    +  mobile_element IS1 (fragment): prokaryotic transposable element IS1
   2300..2355    -  rep_origin     RSF ori (fragment): Plasmids containing the RSF 1030 origin of replication can be propagated in E. coli cells that contain additional plasmids with compatible origins.
   2443..2988    -  rep_origin     p15A ori: Plasmids containing the medium-copy-number p15A origin of replication can be propagated in E. coli cells that contain a second plasmid with the ColE1 origin.
   3100..3164    -  CDS            TcR (fragment): tetracycline efflux protein; tet; confers resistance to tetracycline
   3179..3200    -  protein_bind   CAP binding site: CAP binding activates transcription in the presence of cAMP. E. coli catabolite activator protein
   3213..4295    -  CDS            lacI: lac repressor; lacI; The lac repressor binds to the lac operator to inhibit transcription in E. coli. This inhibition can be relieved by adding lactose or isopropyl-β-D-thiogalactopyranoside (IPTG).
   4296..4373    -  promoter       lacI promoter: lacI
   4381..32      -  CDS            TcR (fragment) (across the origin): tetracycline efflux protein; tet; confers resistance to tetracycline
>Addgene plasmid #113243 | pAW203 | addgene full sequence | sequence record 217496 | Addgene NGS Result
CGCTCTCCCTTATGCGACTCCTGCATTAGGAAATTAATACGACTCACTATAGGGGAATTGTGAGCGGATA
ACAATTCCCCTGTAGAAATAATTTTGTTTAACTTTAATAAGGAGATATACCATGGCGCTTACAAAAGCTG
AAATGTCAGCATATCTGTTTGATAAGCTTGGGCTTAGCAAGCGGGATGCCAAAGAACTGGTTGAACTGTT
TTTCGAAGAGATCCGTCGCGCTCTGGAAAACGGCGAACAGGTGAAACTCTCTGGTTTTGGTAACTTCGAT
CTGCGTGATAAGAATCAACGCCCGGGACGTAACCCGAAAACGGGCGAGGATATTCCCATTACAGCACGGC
GCGTGGTGACCTTCAGACCCGGGCAGAAGTTAAAAAGCCGGGTCGAAAACGCTTCGCCCAAAGACGAGTA
AGCGGCCGCATAATGCTTAAGTCGAACAGAAAGTAATCGTATTGTACACGGCCGCATAATCGAAATTAAT
ACGACTCACTATAGGGGAATTGTGAGCGGATAACAATTCCCCATCTTAGTATATTAGTTAAGTATAAGAA
GGAGATATACATATGACCAAGTCAGAATTGATAGAAAGACTTGCCACCCAGCAATCGCACATTCCCGCCA
AGACGGTTGAAGATGCAGTAAAAGAGATGCTGGAGCATATGGCCTCGACTCTTGCGCAGGGCGAGCGTAT
TGAAATCCGCGGTTTCGGCAGTTTCTCTTTGCACTACCGCGCACCACGTACCGGACGTAATCCGAAGACT
GGCGATAAAGTAGAACTGGAAGGAAAATACGTTCCTCACTTTAAACCTGGTAAAGAACTGCGCGATCGCG
CCAATATTTACGGTTAACCTAGGCTGCTGCCACCGCTGAGCAATAACTAGCATAACCCCTTGGGGCCTCT
AAACGGGTCTTGAGGGGTTTTTTGCTGAAACCTCAGGCATTTGAGAAGCACACGGTCACACTGCTTCCGG
TAGTCAATAAACCGGTAAACCAGCAATAGACATAAGCGGCTATTTAACGACCCTGCCCTGAACCGACGAC
CGGGTCGAATTTGCTTTCGAATTTCTGCCATTCATCCGCTTATTATCACTTATTCAGGCGTAGCAACCAG
GCGTTTAAGGGCACCAATAACTGCCTTAAAAAAATTACGCCCCGCCCTGCCACTCATCGCAGTACTGTTG
TAATTCATTAAGCATTCTGCCGACATGGAAGCCATCACAAACGGCATGATGAACCTGAATCGCCAGCGGC
ATCAGCACCTTGTCGCCTTGCGTATAATATTTGCCCATAGTGAAAACGGGGGCGAAGAAGTTGTCCATAT
TGGCCACGTTTAAATCAAAACTGGTGAAACTCACCCAGGGATTGGCTGAGACGAAAAACATATTCTCAAT
AAACCCTTTAGGGAAATAGGCCAGGTTTTCACCGTAACACGCCACATCTTGCGAATATATGTGTAGAAAC
TGCCGGAAATCGTCGTGGTATTCACTCCAGAGCGATGAAAACGTTTCAGTTTGCTCATGGAAAACGGTGT
AACAAGGGTGAACACTATCCCATATCACCAGCTCACCGTCTTTCATTGCCATACGGAACTCCGGATGAGC
ATTCATCAGGCGGGCAAGAATGTGAATAAAGGCCGGATAAAACTTGTGCTTATTTTTCTTTACGGTCTTT
AAAAAGGCCGTAATATCCAGCTGAACGGTCTGGTTATAGGTACATTGAGCAACTGACTGAAATGCCTCAA
AATGTTCTTTACGATGCCATTGGGATATATCAACGGTGGTATATCCAGTGATTTTTTTCTCCATTTTAGC
TTCCTTAGCTCCTGAAAATCTCGATAACTCAAAAAATACGCCCGGTAGTGATCTTATTTCATTATGGTGA
AAGTTGGAACCTCTTACGTGCCGATCAACGTCTCATTTTCGCCAAAAGTTGGCCCAGGGCTTCCCGGTAT
CAACAGGGACACCAGGATTTATTTATTCTGCGAAGTGATCTTCCGTCACAGGTATTTATTCGGCGCAAAG
TGCGTCGGGTGATGCTGCCAACTTACTGATTTAGTGTATGATGGTGTTTTTGAGGTGCTCCAGTGGCTTC
TGTTTCTATCAGCTGTCCCTCCTGTTCAGCTACTGACGGGGTGGTGCGTAACGGCAAAAGCACCGCCGGA
CATCAGCGCTAGCGGAGTGTATACTGGCTTACTATGTTGGCACTGATGAGGGTGTCAGTGAAGTGCTTCA
TGTGGCAGGAGAAAAAAGGCTGCACCGGTGCGTCAGCAGAATATGTGATACAGGATATATTCCGCTTCCT
CGCTCACTGACTCGCTACGCTCGGTCGTTCGACTGCGGCGAGCGGAAATGGCTTACGAACGGGGCGGAGA
TTTCCTGGAAGATGCCAGGAAGATACTTAACAGGGAAGTGAGAGGGCCGCGGCAAAGCCGTTTTTCCATA
GGCTCCGCCCCCCTGACAAGCATCACGAAATCTGACGCTCAAATCAGTGGTGGCGAAACCCGACAGGACT
ATAAAGATACCAGGCGTTTCCCCCTGGCGGCTCCCTCGTGCGCTCTCCTGTTCCTGCCTTTCGGTTTACC
GGTGTCATTCCGCTGTTATGGCCGCGTTTGTCTCATTCCACGCCTGACACTCAGTTCCGGGTAGGCAGTT
CGCTCCAAGCTGGACTGTATGCACGAACCCCCCGTTCAGTCCGACCGCTGCGCCTTATCCGGTAACTATC
GTCTTGAGTCCAACCCGGAAAGACATGCAAAAGCACCACTGGCAGCAGCCACTGGTAATTGATTTAGAGG
AGTTAGTCTTGAAGTCATGCGCCGGTTAAGGCTAAACTGAAAGGACAAGTTTTGGTGACTGCGCTCCTCC
AAGCCAGTTACCTCGGTTCAAAGAGTTGGTAGCTCAGAGAACCTTCGAAAAACCGCCCTGCAAGGCGGTT
TTTTCGTTTTCAGAGCAAGAGATTACGCGCAGACCAAAACGATCTCAAGAAGATCATCTTATTAATCAGA
TAAAATATTTCTAGATTTCAGTGCAATTTATCTCTTCAAATGTAGCACCTGAAGTCAGCCCCATACGATA
TAAGTTGTAATTCTCATGTTAGTCATGCCCCGCGCCCACCGGAAGGAGCTGACTGGGTTGAAGGCTCTCA
AGGGCATCGGTCGAGATCCCGGTGCCTAATGAGTGAGCTAACTTACATTAATTGCGTTGCGCTCACTGCC
CGCTTTCCAGTCGGGAAACCTGTCGTGCCAGCTGCATTAATGAATCGGCCAACGCGCGGGGAGAGGCGGT
TTGCGTATTGGGCGCCAGGGTGGTTTTTCTTTTCACCAGTGAGACGGGCAACAGCTGATTGCCCTTCACC
GCCTGGCCCTGAGAGAGTTGCAGCAAGCGGTCCACGCTGGTTTGCCCCAGCAGGCGAAAATCCTGTTTGA
TGGTGGTTAACGGCGGGATATAACATGAGCTGTCTTCGGTATCGTCGTATCCCACTACCGAGATGTCCGC
ACCAACGCGCAGCCCGGACTCGGTAATGGCGCGCATTGCGCCCAGCGCCATCTGATCGTTGGCAACCAGC
ATCGCAGTGGGAACGATGCCCTCATTCAGCATTTGCATGGTTTGTTGAAAACCGGACATGGCACTCCAGT
CGCCTTCCCGTTCCGCTATCGGCTGAATTTGATTGCGAGTGAGATATTTATGCCAGCCAGCCAGACGCAG
ACGCGCCGAGACAGAACTTAATGGGCCCGCTAACAGCGCGATTTGCTGGTGACCCAATGCGACCAGATGC
TCCACGCCCAGTCGCGTACCGTCTTCATGGGAGAAAATAATACTGTTGATGGGTGTCTGGTCAGAGACAT
CAAGAAATAACGCCGGAACATTAGTGCAGGCAGCTTCCACAGCAATGGCATCCTGGTCATCCAGCGGATA
GTTAATGATCAGCCCACTGACGCGTTGCGCGAGAAGATTGTGCACCGCCGCTTTACAGGCTTCGACGCCG
CTTCGTTCTACCATCGACACCACCACGCTGGCACCCAGTTGATCGGCGCGAGATTTAATCGCCGCGACAA
TTTGCGACGGCGCGTGCAGGGCCAGACTGGAGGTGGCAACGCCAATCAGCAACGACTGTTTGCCCGCCAG
TTGTTGTGCCACGCGGTTGGGAATGTAATTCAGCTCCGCCATCGCCGCTTCCACTTTTTCCCGCGTTTTC
GCAGAAACGTGGCTGGCCTGGTTCACCACGCGGGAAACGGTCTGATAAGAGACACCGGCATACTCTGCGA
CATCGTATAACGTTACTGGTTTCACATTCACCACCCTGAATTGACTCTCTTCCGGGCGCTATCATGCCAT
ACCGCGAAAGGTTTTGCGCCATTCGATGGTGTCCGGGATCTCGA
